Addgene plasmid #76952: TPD52L3 gRNA (BRDN0001145193)
Purpose: 3rd generation lentiviral gRNA plasmid targeting human TPD52L3
Depositing lab: John Doench & David Root. Depositing organization: Broad Institute. Publication: Optimized sgRNA design to maximize activity and minimize off-target effects of CRISPR-Cas9. Doench JG, Fusi N, Sullender M, Hegde M, Vaimberg EW, Donovan KF, Smith I, Tothova Z, Wilen C, Orchard R, Virgin HW, Listgarten J, Root DE. Nat Biotechnol. 2016 Jan 18. doi: 10.1038/nbt.3437. PubMed 26780180.
Backbone
  Vector backbone: lentiGuide-Puro
  Backbone manufacturer: Zhang Lab (Addgene plasmid # 52963)
  Vector type: Mammalian Expression, Lentiviral, CRISPR
  Selectable markers: Puromycin
Growth in bacteria
  Bacterial resistance: Ampicillin, 100 μg/mL
  Growth temperature: 37°C
  Growth strain: DH5alpha
  Copy number: High Copy
Gene/Insert
  Gene/Insert name: TPD52L3 (alt names: TPD52L3; NM_001001874.2)
  gRNA/shRNA sequence: GGCTGCTAGTACGTGGCGTA
  Species: H. sapiens (human)
  Entrez Gene: TPD52L3 (a.k.a. hD55, NYDSP25, MGC26757, MGC45374)
  Promoter: hU6
  Cloning method: Unknown
  Sequencing primers: 5′ U6-F; 3′ pS2-R
Terms and licenses: Academic/Nonprofit Terms; Industry Terms: Not Available to Industry
Depositor comments: The gRNA was designed to target the following Genbank reference sequence(s): NM_001001874.2,NM_001001875.3,NM_033516.5. Note that this plasmid does NOT contain Cas9. It should be used in conjunction with lentiCas9-Blast (Addgene #52962) or otherwise with cell lines already expressing Cas9. Browse the full kinome gRNA library at http://www.addgene.org/pooled-library/broadgpp-human-kinome/ or visit http://www.broadinstitute.org/rnai/public/ for detailed protocols and information.
How to cite: TPD52L3 gRNA (BRDN0001145193) was a gift from John Doench & David Root (Addgene plasmid # 76952 ; http://n2t.net/addgene:76952 ; RRID:Addgene_76952)
