[The description below was written by a language model from this plasmid's Addgene catalogue record and pLannotate feature annotations shown in this document.]
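Description:
TPD52L3 gRNA (BRDN0001145193) is a third-generation lentiviral single-guide RNA plasmid built on the lentiGuide-Puro backbone and designed to target human TPD52L3 for CRISPR-Cas9 editing. According to the depositor notes, the guide was designed against three RefSeq transcripts of the gene, and the plasmid belongs to a human kinome gRNA collection. In bacteria, the 8.3 kb plasmid is maintained at high copy through a ColE1/pUC-type origin and selected with ampicillin via the β-lactamase gene. It also carries an f1 origin, an SV40 origin and remnants of lac-region cloning sequences from the backbone.

The viral genome is transcribed in packaging cells from an RSV promoter fused to a truncated HIV-1 5' LTR, which makes expression Tat-independent. It includes the Ψ packaging signal with a partial gag fragment, the Rev response element for nuclear export of the full-length RNA, a cPPT/CTS element that aids nuclear import, and a self-inactivating ΔU3 3' LTR followed by an SV40 polyadenylation signal. Two expression units sit between the LTRs. A human U6 RNA polymerase III promoter drives the 20-nt TPD52L3 spacer joined to the Streptococcus pyogenes guide RNA scaffold. An EF-1α core promoter with its intron A drives puromycin N-acetyltransferase, followed by a WPRE that enhances transcript expression, which allows puromycin selection of transduced mammalian cells.

The plasmid does not encode Cas9. It is meant to be used with a separate Cas9 lentivector such as lentiCas9-Blast, or in cell lines that already express Cas9, typically for knockout of TPD52L3.
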