Features (pLannotate 1.2.2; 29 found; start..end, strand, type, name):
     14..80      +  CDS            small t antigen (fragment): SV40 (simian virus 40) small t antigen
    106..317     +  promoter       EF-1α core promoter: core promoter for human elongation factor EF-1α
    318..1256    +  intron         EF-1α intron A: intron upstream of the start codon of human EF-1α
   1278..1877    +  CDS            PuroR (fragment): puromycin N-acetyltransferase; pac from Streptomyces; confers resistance to puromycin
   1893..2481    +  misc_feature   WPRE: woodchuck hepatitis virus posttranscriptional regulatory element
   2532..2551    +  misc_feature   cPPT/CTS (fragment): central polypurine tract and central termination sequence of HIV-1
   2553..2786    +  LTR            3' LTR (ΔU3): self-inactivating 3' long terminal repeat (LTR) from HIV-1
   2864..2985    +  polyA_signal   SV40 poly(A) signal: SV40 polyadenylation signal
   3025..3160    +  rep_origin     SV40 ori: SV40 origin of replication
   3181..3199    -  promoter       T7 promoter: promoter for bacteriophage T7 RNA polymerase
   3207..3362    +  CDS            lacZα (fragment): LacZα fragment of β-galactosidase; lacZ fragment
   3367..3795    +  rep_origin     f1 ori (sequence partly withheld): f1 bacteriophage origin of replication; arrow indicates direction of (+) strand synthesis
   3848..3952    +  promoter       AmpR promoter: bla
   3953..4813    +  CDS            AmpR: β-lactamase; bla; confers resistance to ampicillin, carbenicillin, and related antibiotics
   4984..5572    +  rep_origin     ori: high-copy-number ColE1/pMB1/pBR322/pUC origin of replication
   5755..5847    +  CDS            lacI (fragment): lac repressor; lacI; The lac repressor binds to the lac operator to inhibit transcription in E. coli. This inhibition can be relieved by adding lactose or isopropyl-β-D-thiogalactopyranoside (IPTG).
   5860..5881    +  protein_bind   CAP binding site: CAP binding activates transcription in the presence of cAMP. E. coli catabolite activator protein
   5896..5926    +  promoter       lac promoter: promoter for the E. coli lac operon
   5934..5950    +  protein_bind   lac operator: The lac repressor binds to the lac operator to inhibit transcription in E. coli. This inhibition can be relieved by adding lactose or isopropyl-β-D-thiogalactopyranoside (IPTG). lac repressor encoded by lacI
   5995..6013    +  promoter       T3 promoter: promoter for bacteriophage T3 RNA polymerase
   6041..6267    +  promoter       RSV promoter: Rous sarcoma virus enhancer/promoter
   6268..6448    +  LTR            5' LTR (truncated): truncated 5' long terminal repeat (LTR) from HIV-1
   6495..6620    +  misc_feature   HIV-1 Ψ: packaging signal of human immunodeficiency virus type 1
   6604..6967    +  CDS            HIV-1 gag (fragment): gag protein from human immunodeficiency virus 1; gag
   7113..7346    +  misc_feature   RRE: The Rev response element (RRE) of HIV-1 allows for Rev-dependent mRNA export from the nucleus to the cytoplasm.
   7723..7749    +  CDS            Rev (fragment): human immunodeficiency virus 1 (HIV-1) Rev protein; rev; enhances nuclear export of unspliced and incompletely spliced viral mRNAs
   7753..7993    +  promoter       U6 promoter: RNA polymerase III promoter for human U6 snRNA
   8023..8098    +  misc_RNA       gRNA scaffold: guide RNA scaffold for the Streptococcus pyogenes CRISPR/Cas9 system
   8154..8271    +  misc_feature   cPPT/CTS: central polypurine tract and central termination sequence of HIV-1
>Addgene plasmid #76952 | TPD52L3 gRNA (BRDN0001145193) | addgene full sequence | sequence record 186826 | Addgene Assembled Sequence
CCCGGGTGCAAAGATGGATAAAGTTTTAAACAGAGAGGAATCTTTGCAGCTAATGGACCTTCTAGGTCTT
GAAAGGAGTGGGAATTGGCTCCGGTGCCCGTCAGTGGGCAGAGCGCACATCGCCCACAGTCCCCGAGAAG
TTGGGGGGAGGGGTCGGCAATTGATCCGGTGCCTAGAGAAGGTGGCGCGGGGTAAACTGGGAAAGTGATG
TCGTGTACTGGCTCCGCCTTTTTCCCGAGGGTGGGGGAGAACCGTATATAAGTGCAGTAGTCGCCGTGAA
CGTTCTTTTTCGCAACGGGTTTGCCGCCAGAACACAGGTAAGTGCCGTGTGTGGTTCCCGCGGGCCTGGC
CTCTTTACGGGTTATGGCCCTTGCGTGCCTTGAATTACTTCCACCTGGCTGCAGTACGTGATTCTTGATC
CCGAGCTTCGGGTTGGAAGTGGGTGGGAGAGTTCGAGGCCTTGCGCTTAAGGAGCCCCTTCGCCTCGTGC
TTGAGTTGAGGCCTGGCCTGGGCGCTGGGGCCGCCGCGTGCGAATCTGGTGGCACCTTCGCGCCTGTCTC
GCTGCTTTCGATAAGTCTCTAGCCATTTAAAATTTTTGATGACCTGCTGCGACGCTTTTTTTCTGGCAAG
ATAGTCTTGTAAATGCGGGCCAAGATCTGCACACTGGTATTTCGGTTTTTGGGGCCGCGGGCGGCGACGG
GGCCCGTGCGTCCCAGCGCACATGTTCGGCGAGGCGGGGCCTGCGAGCGCGGCCACCGAGAATCGGACGG
GGGTAGTCTCAAGCTGGCCGGCCTGCTCTGGTGCCTGGCCTCGCGCCGCCGTGTATCGCCCCGCCCTGGG
CGGCAAGGCTGGCCCGGTCGGCACCAGTTGCGTGAGCGGAAAGATGGCCGCTTCCCGGCCCTGCTGCAGG
GAGCTCAAAATGGAGGACGCGGCGCTCGGGAGAGCGGGCGGGTGAGTCACCCACACAAAGGAAAAGGGCC
TTTCCGTCCTCAGCCGTCGCTTCATGTGACTCCACGGAGTACCGGGCGCCGTCCAGGCACCTCGATTAGT
TCTCGAGCTTTTGGAGTACGTCGTCTTTAGGTTGGGGGGAGGGGTTTTATGCGATGGAGTTTCCCCACAC
TGAGTGGGTGGAGACTGAAGTTAGGCCAGCTTGGCACTTGATGTAATTCTCCTTGGAATTTGCCCTTTTT
GAGTTTGGATCTTGGTTCATTCTCAAGCCTCAGACAGTGGTTCAAAGTTTTTTTCTTCCATTTCAGGTGT
CGTGACGTACGGCCACCATGACCGAGTACAAGCCCACGGTGCGCCTCGCCACCCGCGACGACGTCCCCAG
GGCCGTACGCACCCTCGCCGCCGCGTTCGCCGACTACCCCGCCACGCGCCACACCGTCGATCCGGACCGC
CACATCGAGCGGGTCACCGAGCTGCAAGAACTCTTCCTCACGCGCGTCGGGCTCGACATCGGCAAGGTGT
GGGTCGCGGACGACGGCGCCGCCGTGGCGGTCTGGACCACGCCGGAGAGCGTCGAAGCGGGGGCGGTGTT
CGCCGAGATCGGCCCGCGCATGGCCGAGTTGAGCGGTTCCCGGCTGGCCGCGCAGCAACAGATGGAAGGC
CTCCTGGCGCCGCACCGGCCCAAGGAGCCCGCGTGGTTCCTGGCCACCGTCGGAGTCTCGCCCGACCACC
AGGGCAAGGGTCTGGGCAGCGCCGTCGTGCTCCCCGGAGTGGAGGCGGCCGAGCGCGCCGGGGTGCCCGC
CTTCCTGGAGACCTCCGCGCCCCGCAACCTCCCCTTCTACGAGCGGCTCGGCTTCACCGTCACCGCCGAC
GTCGAGGTGCCCGAAGGACCGCGCACCTGGTGCATGACCCGCAAGCCCGGTGCCTGAACGCGTTAAGTCG
ACAATCAACCTCTGGATTACAAAATTTGTGAAAGATTGACTGGTATTCTTAACTATGTTGCTCCTTTTAC
GCTATGTGGATACGCTGCTTTAATGCCTTTGTATCATGCTATTGCTTCCCGTATGGCTTTCATTTTCTCC
TCCTTGTATAAATCCTGGTTGCTGTCTCTTTATGAGGAGTTGTGGCCCGTTGTCAGGCAACGTGGCGTGG
TGTGCACTGTGTTTGCTGACGCAACCCCCACTGGTTGGGGCATTGCCACCACCTGTCAGCTCCTTTCCGG
GACTTTCGCTTTCCCCCTCCCTATTGCCACGGCGGAACTCATCGCCGCCTGCCTTGCCCGCTGCTGGACA
GGGGCTCGGCTGTTGGGCACTGACAATTCCGTGGTGTTGTCGGGGAAATCATCGTCCTTTCCTTGGCTGC
TCGCCTGTGTTGCCACCTGGATTCTGCGCGGGACGTCCTTCTGCTACGTCCCTTCGGCCCTCAATCCAGC
GGACCTTCCTTCCCGCGGCCTGCTGCCGGCTCTGCGGCCTCTTCCGCGTCTTCGCCTTCGCCCTCAGACG
AGTCGGATCTCCCTTTGGGCCGCCTCCCCGCGTCGACTTTAAGACCAATGACTTACAAGGCAGCTGTAGA
TCTTAGCCACTTTTTAAAAGAAAAGGGGGGACTGGAAGGGCTAATTCACTCCCAACGAAGACAAGATCTG
CTTTTTGCTTGTACTGGGTCTCTCTGGTTAGACCAGATCTGAGCCTGGGAGCTCTCTGGCTAACTAGGGA
ACCCACTGCTTAAGCCTCAATAAAGCTTGCCTTGAGTGCTTCAAGTAGTGTGTGCCCGTCTGTTGTGTGA
CTCTGGTAACTAGAGATCCCTCAGACCCTTTTAGTCAGTGTGGAAAATCTCTAGCAGTACGTATAGTAGT
TCATGTCATCTTATTATTCAGTATTTATAACTTGCAAAGAAATGAATATCAGAGAGTGAGAGGAACTTGT
TTATTGCAGCTTATAATGGTTACAAATAAAGCAATAGCATCACAAATTTCACAAATAAAGCATTTTTTTC
ACTGCATTCTAGTTGTGGTTTGTCCAAACTCATCAATGTATCTTATCATGTCTGGCTCTAGCTATCCCGC
CCCTAACTCCGCCCATCCCGCCCCTAACTCCGCCCAGTTCCGCCCATTCTCCGCCCCATGGCTGACTAAT
TTTTTTTATTTATGCAGAGGCCGAGGCCGCCTCGGCCTCTGAGCTATTCCAGAAGTAGTGAGGAGGCTTT
TTTGGAGGCCTAGGGACGTACCCAATTCGCCCTATAGTGAGTCGTATTACGCGCGCTCACTGGCCGTCGT
TTTACAACGTCGTGACTGGGAAAACCCTGGCGTTACCCAACTTAATCGCCTTGCAGCACATCCCCCTTTC
GCCAGCTGGCGTAATAGCGAAGAGGCCCGCACCGATCGCCCTTCCCAACAGTTGCGCAGCCTGAATGGCG
AATGGG
[124 nt withheld, positions 3367-3490]
C
[91 nt withheld, positions 3492-3582]
A
[49 nt withheld, positions 3584-3632]
CCTTTGACGTTGGAGTCCACGTTCTTT
[37 nt withheld, positions 3660-3696]
ACCCTATCTCGGTCTATTCTTTTGATTTATAAGGGATTTTGCCGATTTCGGCCTATTGGTTAAAAAATGA
GCTGATTTAACAAAAATTTAACGCGAATTTTAACAAAATATTAACGCTTACAATTTAGGTGGCACTTTTC
GGGGAAATGTGCGCGGAACCCCTATTTGTTTATTTTTCTAAATACATTCAAATATGTATCCGCTCATGAG
ACAATAACCCTGATAAATGCTTCAATAATATTGAAAAAGGAAGAGTATGAGTATTCAACATTTCCGTGTC
GCCCTTATTCCCTTTTTTGCGGCATTTTGCCTTCCTGTTTTTGCTCACCCAGAAACGCTGGTGAAAGTAA
AAGATGCTGAAGATCAGTTGGGTGCACGAGTGGGTTACATCGAACTGGATCTCAACAGCGGTAAGATCCT
TGAGAGTTTTCGCCCCGAAGAACGTTTTCCAATGATGAGCACTTTTAAAGTTCTGCTATGTGGCGCGGTA
TTATCCCGTATTGACGCCGGGCAAGAGCAACTCGGTCGCCGCATACACTATTCTCAGAATGACTTGGTTG
AGTACTCACCAGTCACAGAAAAGCATCTTACGGATGGCATGACAGTAAGAGAATTATGCAGTGCTGCCAT
AACCATGAGTGATAACACTGCGGCCAACTTACTTCTGACAACGATCGGAGGACCGAAGGAGCTAACCGCT
TTTTTGCACAACATGGGGGATCATGTAACTCGCCTTGATCGTTGGGAACCGGAGCTGAATGAAGCCATAC
CAAACGACGAGCGTGACACCACGATGCCTGTAGCAATGGCAACAACGTTGCGCAAACTATTAACTGGCGA
ACTACTTACTCTAGCTTCCCGGCAACAATTAATAGACTGGATGGAGGCGGATAAAGTTGCAGGACCACTT
CTGCGCTCGGCCCTTCCGGCTGGCTGGTTTATTGCTGATAAATCTGGAGCCGGTGAGCGTGGGTCTCGCG
GTATCATTGCAGCACTGGGGCCAGATGGTAAGCCCTCCCGTATCGTAGTTATCTACACGACGGGGAGTCA
GGCAACTATGGATGAACGAAATAGACAGATCGCTGAGATAGGTGCCTCACTGATTAAGCATTGGTAACTG
TCAGACCAAGTTTACTCATATATACTTTAGATTGATTTAAAACTTCATTTTTAATTTAAAAGGATCTAGG
TGAAGATCCTTTTTGATAATCTCATGACCAAAATCCCTTAACGTGAGTTTTCGTTCCACTGAGCGTCAGA
CCCCGTAGAAAAGATCAAAGGATCTTCTTGAGATCCTTTTTTTCTGCGCGTAATCTGCTGCTTGCAAACA
AAAAAACCACCGCTACCAGCGGTGGTTTGTTTGCCGGATCAAGAGCTACCAACTCTTTTTCCGAAGGTAA
CTGGCTTCAGCAGAGCGCAGATACCAAATACTGTTCTTCTAGTGTAGCCGTAGTTAGGCCACCACTTCAA
GAACTCTGTAGCACCGCCTACATACCTCGCTCTGCTAATCCTGTTACCAGTGGCTGCTGCCAGTGGCGAT
AAGTCGTGTCTTACCGGGTTGGACTCAAGACGATAGTTACCGGATAAGGCGCAGCGGTCGGGCTGAACGG
GGGGTTCGTGCACACAGCCCAGCTTGGAGCGAACGACCTACACCGAACTGAGATACCTACAGCGTGAGCT
ATGAGAAAGCGCCACGCTTCCCGAAGGGAGAAAGGCGGACAGGTATCCGGTAAGCGGCAGGGTCGGAACA
GGAGAGCGCACGAGGGAGCTTCCAGGGGGAAACGCCTGGTATCTTTATAGTCCTGTCGGGTTTCGCCACC
TCTGACTTGAGCGTCGATTTTTGTGATGCTCGTCAGGGGGGCGGAGCCTATGGAAAAACGCCAGCAACGC
GGCCTTTTTACGGTTCCTGGCCTTTTGCTGGCCTTTTGCTCACATGTTCTTTCCTGCGTTATCCCCTGAT
TCTGTGGATAACCGTATTACCGCCTTTGAGTGAGCTGATACCGCTCGCCGCAGCCGAACGACCGAGCGCA
GCGAGTCAGTGAGCGAGGAAGCGGAAGAGCGCCCAATACGCAAACCGCCTCTCCCCGCGCGTTGGCCGAT
TCATTAATGCAGCTGGCACGACAGGTTTCCCGACTGGAAAGCGGGCAGTGAGCGCAACGCAATTAATGTG
AGTTAGCTCACTCATTAGGCACCCCAGGCTTTACACTTTATGCTTCCGGCTCGTATGTTGTGTGGAATTG
TGAGCGGATAACAATTTCACACAGGAAACAGCTATGACCATGATTACGCCAAGCGCGCAATTAACCCTCA
CTAAAGGGAACAAAAGCTGGAGCTGCAAGCTTAATGTAGTCTTATGCAATACTCTTGTAGTCTTGCAACA
TGGTAACGATGAGTTAGCAACATGCCTTACAAGGAGAGAAAAAGCACCGTGCATGCCGATTGGTGGAAGT
AAGGTGGTACGATCGTGCCTTATTAGGAAGGCAACAGACGGGTCTGACATGGATTGGACGAACCACTGAA
TTGCCGCATTGCAGAGATATTGTATTTAAGTGCCTAGCTCGATACATAAACGGGTCTCTCTGGTTAGACC
AGATCTGAGCCTGGGAGCTCTCTGGCTAACTAGGGAACCCACTGCTTAAGCCTCAATAAAGCTTGCCTTG
AGTGCTTCAAGTAGTGTGTGCCCGTCTGTTGTGTGACTCTGGTAACTAGAGATCCCTCAGACCCTTTTAG
TCAGTGTGGAAAATCTCTAGCAGTGGCGCCCGAACAGGGACTTGAAAGCGAAAGGGAAACCAGAGGAGCT
CTCTCGACGCAGGACTCGGCTTGCTGAAGCGCGCACGGCAAGAGGCGAGGGGCGGCGACTGGTGAGTACG
CCAAAAATTTTGACTAGCGGAGGCTAGAAGGAGAGAGATGGGTGCGAGAGCGTCAGTATTAAGCGGGGGA
GAATTAGATCGCGATGGGAAAAAATTCGGTTAAGGCCAGGGGGAAAGAAAAAATATAAATTAAAACATAT
AGTATGGGCAAGCAGGGAGCTAGAACGATTCGCAGTTAATCCTGGCCTGTTAGAAACATCAGAAGGCTGT
AGACAAATACTGGGACAGCTACAACCATCCCTTCAGACAGGATCAGAAGAACTTAGATCATTATATAATA
CAGTAGCAACCCTCTATTGTGTGCATCAAAGGATAGAGATAAAAGACACCAAGGAAGCTTTAGACAAGAT
AGAGGAAGAGCAAAACAAAAGTAAGACCACCGCACAGCAAGCGGCCGCTGATCTTCAGACCTGGAGGAGG
AGATATGAGGGACAATTGGAGAAGTGAATTATATAAATATAAAGTAGTAAAAATTGAACCATTAGGAGTA
GCACCCACCAAGGCAAAGAGAAGAGTGGTGCAGAGAGAAAAAAGAGCAGTGGGAATAGGAGCTTTGTTCC
TTGGGTTCTTGGGAGCAGCAGGAAGCACTATGGGCGCAGCGTCAATGACGCTGACGGTACAGGCCAGACA
ATTATTGTCTGGTATAGTGCAGCAGCAGAACAATTTGCTGAGGGCTATTGAGGCGCAACAGCATCTGTTG
CAACTCACAGTCTGGGGCATCAAGCAGCTCCAGGCAAGAATCCTGGCTGTGGAAAGATACCTAAAGGATC
AACAGCTCCTGGGGATTTGGGGTTGCTCTGGAAAACTCATTTGCACCACTGCTGTGCCTTGGAATGCTAG
TTGGAGTAATAAATCTCTGGAACAGATTTGGAATCACACGACCTGGATGGAGTGGGACAGAGAAATTAAC
AATTACACAAGCTTAATACACTCCTTAATTGAAGAATCGCAAAACCAGCAAGAAAAGAATGAACAAGAAT
TATTGGAATTAGATAAATGGGCAAGTTTGTGGAATTGGTTTAACATAACAAATTGGCTGTGGTATATAAA
ATTATTCATAATGATAGTAGGAGGCTTGGTAGGTTTAAGAATAGTTTTTGCTGTACTTTCTATAGTGAAT
AGAGTTAGGCAGGGATATTCACCATTATCGTTTCAGACCCACCTCCCAACCCCGAGGGGACCCAGAGAGG
GCCTATTTCCCATGATTCCTTCATATTTGCATATACGATACAAGGCTGTTAGAGAGATAATTAGAATTAA
TTTGACTGTAAACACAAAGATATTAGTACAAAATACGTGACGTAGAAAGTAATAATTTCTTGGGTAGTTT
GCAGTTTTAAAATTATGTTTTAAAATGGACTATCATATGCTTACCGTAACTTGAAAGTATTTCGATTTCT
TGGCTTTATATATCTTGTGGAAAGGACGAAACACCGGGCTGCTAGTACGTGGCGTAGTTTTAGAGCTAGA
AATAGCAAGTTAAAATAAGGCTAGTCCGTTATCAACTTGAAAAAGTGGCACCGAGTCGGTGCTTTTTTAA
GCTTGGCGTAACTAGATCTTGAGACAAATGGCAGTATTCATCCACAATTTTAAAAGAAAAGGGGGGATTG
GGGGGTACAGTGCAGGGGAAAGAATAGTAGACATAATAGCAACAGACATACAAACTAAAGAATTACAAAA
ACAAATTACAAAAATTCAAAATTTTCGGGTTTATTACAGGGACAGCAGAGATCCACTTTGGCGCCGGCTC
GAGGGGG
