>Addgene plasmid #76952 | TPD52L3 gRNA (BRDN0001145193) | depositor partial sequence | sequence record 144412 | Target Sequence
GGCTGCTAGTACGTGGCGTA
