>Addgene plasmid #76952 | TPD52L3 gRNA (BRDN0001145193) | addgene partial sequence | sequence record 186825 | hU6-F
TAGAAAGTAATAATTTCTTGGGTAGTTTGCAGTTTTAAAATTATGTTTTAAAATGGACTATCATATGCTT
ACCGTAACTTGAAAGTATTTCGATTTCTTGGCTTTATATATCTTGTGGAAAGGACGAAACACCGGGCTGC
TAGTACGTGGCGTAGTTTTAGAGCTAGAAATAGCAAGTTAAAATAAGGCTAGTCCGTTATCAACTTGAAA
AAGTGGCACCGAGTCGGTGCTTTTTTAAGCTTGGCGTAACTAGATCTTGAGACAAATGGCAGTATTCATC
CACAATTTTAAAAGAAAAGGGGGGATTGGGGGGTACAGTGCAGGGGAAAGAATAGTAGACATAATAGCAA
CAGACATACAAACTAAAGAATTACAAAAACAAATTACAAAAATTCAAAATTTTCGGGTTTATTACAGGGA
CAGCAGAGATCCACTTTGGCGCCGGCTCGAGGGGGCCCGGGTGCAAAGATGGATAAAGTTTTAAACAGAG
AGGAATCTTTGCAGCTAATGGACCTTCTAGGTCTTGAAAGGAGTGGGAATTGGCTCCGGTGCCCGTCAGT
GGGCAGAGCG
